Addgene plasmid #40021: pCA-T-intron(Neo)-G(FLLFLNL)
Depositing lab: Liqun Luo. Depositing organization: Stanford University. Publication: Extensions of MADM (Mosaic Analysis with Double Markers) in Mice. Tasic B, Miyamichi K, Hippenmeyer S, Dani VS, Zeng H, Joo W, Zong H, Chen-Tsai Y, Luo L. PLoS One. 2012;7(3):e33332. Epub 2012 Mar 27. 10.1371/journal.pone.0033332 PubMed 22479386.
Backbone
  Vector backbone: pBluescript SK(+)
  Backbone manufacturer: Stratagene
  Backbone size w/o insert (bp): 3000
  Total vector size (bp): 7564
  Selectable markers: Neomycin (select with G418)
Growth in bacteria
  Bacterial resistance: Ampicillin, 100 μg/mL
  Growth temperature: 37°C
  Growth strain: DH5alpha
  Copy number: High Copy
Gene/Insert 1
  Gene/Insert name: T (ATG) (alt name: ATG exon)
  Promoter: CAG (chicken beta globin promoter and CMV enhancer)
  Cloning method: Unknown
  Sequencing primers: 5′ see sequence; 3′ see sequence
Gene/Insert 2
  Gene/Insert name: GFP (alt name: mut4EGFP)
  Mutation: deleted nucleotides 1-274
  Promoter: CAG (chicken beta globin promoter and CMV enhancer)
  Cloning method: Unknown
  Sequencing primers: 5′ see sequence; 3′ see sequence
Gene/Insert 3
  Gene/Insert name: beta-globin intron
  Mutation: insertion of FRT, lox5171, lox2272, FRT, loxP-Neo-loxP
  Promoter: CAG (chicken beta globin promoter and CMV enhancer)
  Cloning method: Unknown
  Sequencing primers: 5′ see sequence; 3′ see sequence
Gene/Insert 4
  Gene/Insert name: Neo (alt names: neomycin phosphotransferase; neomycin resistance gene)
  Promoter: SV40
  Cloning method: Unknown
  Sequencing primers: 5′ see sequence; 3′ see sequence
Terms and licenses: Academic/Nonprofit Terms; Industry Terms: Not Available to Industry
Depositor comments: An alternative version of this plasmid (containing only LoxP-Neo-loxP in the intron) is also available in Addgene: pCA-T-intron(Neo)-G(LNL)
How to cite: pCA-T-intron(Neo)-G(FLLFLNL) was a gift from Liqun Luo (Addgene plasmid # 40021 ; http://n2t.net/addgene:40021 ; RRID:Addgene_40021)
