[The description below was written by a language model from this plasmid's Addgene catalogue record and pLannotate feature annotations shown in this document.]
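Description:
pCA-T-intron(Neo)-G(FLLFLNL) is a 7,564 bp mammalian expression cassette plasmid built in pBluescript SK(+), made as a component of the MADM (Mosaic Analysis with Double Markers) system for mice. It is maintained in E. coli through the high-copy ColE1/pUC origin and ampicillin resistance. The backbone's f1 origin, T7 and T3 promoters and lac elements are retained around the insert. Selection in mammalian cells uses G418, through a neomycin phosphotransferase gene driven by the SV40 early promoter and followed by an HSV TK polyadenylation signal.

The payload is a split, chimeric marker gene under the CAG promoter. The feature table resolves this promoter as the CMV enhancer, the chicken β-actin promoter and a chimeric intron, although the catalogue entry words it as a β-globin promoter. Downstream lies a short "T" exon that supplies only a start codon, but it is not annotated in the feature table. This is followed by a β-globin intron and then the C-terminal portion of GFP (mut4EGFP lacking nucleotides 1–274), which ends in an SV40 poly(A) signal. The intron has been engineered to carry, in order, FRT, lox5171, lox2272, a second FRT, and a loxP-flanked Neo cassette, which gives the "FLLFLNL" in the name.

Because the recombinase sites lie within the intron, they are spliced out of the transcript. This lets Cre or FLP recombine at these sites with a partner cassette carrying the complementary marker halves, as in MADM interchromosomal recombination, and so reconstitute a functional fluorescent protein. The loxP pair allows Cre-mediated removal of Neo after selection. The depositor notes a simpler sibling plasmid that has only loxP-Neo-loxP in the intron.
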