Features (pLannotate 1.2.2; 32 found; start..end, strand, type, name):
     33..461     -  rep_origin     f1 ori (sequence partly withheld): f1 bacteriophage origin of replication; arrow indicates direction of (+) strand synthesis
    466..623     -  CDS            lacZα (fragment): LacZα fragment of β-galactosidase; lacZ fragment
    626..644     +  promoter       T7 promoter: promoter for bacteriophage T7 RNA polymerase
    653..694     -  misc_feature   MCS (fragment): pBluescript multiple cloning site
    791..1094    +  enhancer       CMV enhancer: human cytomegalovirus immediate early enhancer
   1096..1373    +  promoter       chicken β-actin promoter: No description available
   1375..2392    +  intron         chimeric intron: chimera between introns from chicken β-actin and rabbit β-globin
   2496..2529    +  protein_bind   FRT (minimal): supports FLP-mediated excision but not integration (Turan and Bode, 2011) FLP recombinase from the Saccharomyces cerevisiae 2μ plasmid
   2530..2563    +  protein_bind   lox5171: Cre-mediated recombination occurs in the 8-bp core sequence (GTACACAT). lox5171 sites are compatible with each other, but incompatible with loxP or loxN sites (Lee and Saito, 1988). Cre recombinase
   2564..2597    +  protein_bind   lox2272: Cre-mediated recombination occurs in the 8-bp core sequence (GGATACTT). lox2272 sites are compatible with each other, but incompatible with loxP or loxN sites (Lee and Saito, 1988). Cre recombinase
   2606..2639    +  protein_bind   FRT (minimal): supports FLP-mediated excision but not integration (Turan and Bode, 2011) FLP recombinase from the Saccharomyces cerevisiae 2μ plasmid
   2646..2679    +  protein_bind   loxP: Cre-mediated recombination occurs in the 8-bp core sequence (GCATACAT). Cre recombinase
   2707..2811    +  promoter       AmpR promoter: bla
   2813..3170    +  promoter       SV40 promoter: SV40 enhancer and early promoter
   3205..3999    +  CDS            NeoR/KanR: aminoglycoside phosphotransferase from Tn5; aph(3')-II (or nptII); confers resistance to neomycin, kanamycin, and G418 (Geneticin®)
   4020..4172    +  CDS            ble (fragment): BLE_KLEPN - Experimental evidence at protein level: Swiss-Prot protein existence level 1. Binding protein with a strong affinity to the bleomycin family of antibiotics. Binds to CL990; an antimitotic-antibiotic compound. From Klebsiella pneumoniae.
   4231..4278    +  polyA_signal   HSV TK poly(A) signal: herpes simplex virus thymidine kinase polyadenylation signal (Cole and Stacy, 1985)
   4369..4385    -  polyA_signal   bGH poly(A) signal (fragment): bovine growth hormone polyadenylation signal
   4464..4497    +  protein_bind   loxP: Cre-mediated recombination occurs in the 8-bp core sequence (GCATACAT). Cre recombinase
   4498..4577    +  intron         chimeric intron (fragment): chimera between introns from human β-globin and immunoglobulin heavy chain genes
   4610..5059    +  CDS            SGFP2(206A) (fragment): SGFP2(206A) is a basic (constitutively fluorescent) green fluorescent protein published in 2007, derived from Aequorea victoria. It has moderate acid sensitivity.
   5083..5167    +  CDS            large T antigen (fragment): large T antigen from SV40 (simian virus 40)
   5190..5311    +  polyA_signal   SV40 poly(A) signal: SV40 polyadenylation signal
   5331..5366    -  misc_feature   MCS (fragment): pBluescript multiple cloning site
   5379..5397    -  promoter       T3 promoter: promoter for bacteriophage T3 RNA polymerase
   5442..5458    -  protein_bind   lac operator: The lac repressor binds to the lac operator to inhibit transcription in E. coli. This inhibition can be relieved by adding lactose or isopropyl-β-D-thiogalactopyranoside (IPTG). lac repressor encoded by lacI
   5466..5496    -  promoter       lac promoter: promoter for the E. coli lac operon
   5511..5532    -  protein_bind   CAP binding site: CAP binding activates transcription in the presence of cAMP. E. coli catabolite activator protein
   5545..5637    -  CDS            lacI (fragment): lac repressor; lacI; The lac repressor binds to the lac operator to inhibit transcription in E. coli. This inhibition can be relieved by adding lactose or isopropyl-β-D-thiogalactopyranoside (IPTG).
   5820..6408    -  rep_origin     ori: high-copy-number ColE1/pMB1/pBR322/pUC origin of replication
   6579..7439    -  CDS            AmpR: β-lactamase; bla; confers resistance to ampicillin, carbenicillin, and related antibiotics
   7440..7544    -  promoter       AmpR promoter: bla
>Addgene plasmid #40021 | pCA-T-intron(Neo)-G(FLLFLNL) | depositor full sequence | sequence record 50798 | pCA-T-intron(Neo)-G(FLLFLNL) sequence 7564 bps
CACCTAAATTGTAAGCGTTAATATTTTGTTAAAATTCGCGTTAAATTTTTGTTAAATCAGCTCATTTTTT
AACCAATAGGCCGAAATCGGCAAAATCCCTTATAAATCAAAAGAATAGACCGAGATAGGGT
[37 nt withheld, positions 132-168]
AAAGAACGTGGACTCCAACGTCAAAGG
[49 nt withheld, positions 196-244]
T
[91 nt withheld, positions 246-336]
G
[124 nt withheld, positions 338-461]
CCCATTCGCCATTCAGGCTGCGCAACTGTTGGGAAGGGCGATCGGTGCGGGCCTCTTCGCTATTACGCCA
GCTGGCGAAAGGGGGATGTGCTGCAAGGCGATTAAGTTGGGTAACGCCAGGGTTTTCCCAGTCACGACGT
TGTAAAACGACGGCCAGTGAATTGTAATACGACTCACTATAGGGCGAATTGGGTACCGGGCCCCCCCTCG
AGGTCGACGGTATCGATAAGCTTCCCTTAATTAACCGTTTAAACAATTCTGCAGGAATCTAGTTATTAAT
AGTAATCAATTACGGGGTCATTAGTTCATAGCCCATATATGGAGTTCCGCGTTACATAACTTACGGTAAA
TGGCCCGCCTGGCTGACCGCCCAACGACCCCCGCCCATTGACGTCAATAATGACGTATGTTCCCATAGTA
ACGCCAATAGGGACTTTCCATTGACGTCAATGGGTGGAGTATTTACGGTAAACTGCCCACTTGGCAGTAC
ATCAAGTGTATCATATGCCAAGTACGCCCCCTATTGACGTCAATGACGGTAAATGGCCCGCCTGGCATTA
TGCCCAGTACATGACCTTATGGGACTTTCCTACTTGGCAGTACATCTACGTATTAGTCATCGCTATTACC
ATGGTCGAGGTGAGCCCCACGTTCTGCTTCACTCTCCCCATCTCCCCCCCCTCCCCACCCCCAATTTTGT
ATTTATTTATTTTTTAATTATTTTGTGCAGCGATGGGGGCGGGGGGGGGGGGGGGGCGCGCGCCAGGCGG
GGCGGGGCGGGGCGAGGGGCGGGGCGGGGCGAGGCGGAGAGGTGCGGCGGCAGCCAATCAGAGCGGCGCG
CTCCGAAAGTTTCCTTTTATGGCGAGGCGGCGGCGGCGGCGGCCCTATAAAAAGCGAAGCGCGCGGCGGG
CGGGGAGTCGCTGCGACGCTGCCTTCGCCCCGTGCCCCGCTCCGCCGCCGCCTCGCGCCGCCCGCCCCGG
CTCTGACTGACCGCGTTACTCCCACAGGTGAGCGGGCGGGACGGCCCTTCTCCTCCGGGCTGTAATTAGC
GCTTGGTTTAATGACGGCTTGTTTCTTTTCTGTGGCTGCGTGAAAGCCTTGAGGGGCTCCGGGAGGGCCC
TTTGTGCGGGGGGAGCGGCTCGGGGGGTGCGTGCGTGTGTGTGTGCGTGGGGAGCGCCGCGTGCGGCTCC
GCGCTGCCCGGCGGCTGTGAGCGCTGCGGGCGCGGCGCGGGGCTTTGTGCGCTCCGCAGTGTGCGCGAGG
GGAGCGCGGCCGGGGGCGGTGCCCCGCGGTGCGGGGGGGGCTGCGAGGGGAACAAAGGCTGCGTGCGGGG
TGTGTGCGTGGGGGGGTGAGCAGGGGGTGTGGGCGCGTCGGTCGGGCTGCAACCCCCCCTGCACCCCCCT
CCCCGAGTTGCTGAGCACGGCCCGGCTTCGGGTGCGGGGCTCCGTACGGGGCGTGGCGCGGGGCTCGCCG
TGCCGGGCGGGGGGTGGCGGCAGGTGGGGGTGCCGGGCGGGGCGGGGCCGCCTCGGGCCGGGGAGGGCTC
GGGGGAGGGGCGCGGCGGCCCCCGGAGCGCCGGCGGCTGTCGAGGCGCGGCGAGCCGCAGCCATTGCCTT
TTATGGTAATCGTGCGAGAGGGCGCAGGGACTTCCTTTGTCCCAAATCTGTGCGGAGCCGAAATCTGGGA
GGCGCCGCCGCACCCCCTCTAGCGGGCGCGGGGCGAAGCGGTGCGGCGCCGGCAGGAAGGAAATGGGCGG
GGAGGGCCTTCGTGCGTCGCCGCGCCGCCGTCCCCTTCTCCCTCTCCAGCCTCGGGGCTGTCCGCGGGGG
GACGGCTGCCTTCGGGGGGGACGGGGCAGGGCGGGGTTCGGCTTCTGGCGTGTGACCGGCGGCTCTAGAG
CCTCTGCTAACCATGTTCATGCCTTCTTCTTTTTCCTACAGCTCCTGGGCAACGTGCTGGTTATTGTGCT
GTCTCATCATTTTGGCAAAGAATTGATTTGATACCGCGGGCCCTTCGCCACCATGGTTGGTATCAAAGAT
CTCCGAAGTTCCTATTCTCTAGAAAGTATAGGAACTTCATAACTTCGTATAGTACACATTATACGAAGTT
ATATAACTTCGTATAGGATACTTTATACGAAGTTATGGATCTCCGAAGTTCCTATTCTCTAGAAAGTATA
GGAACTTCGGATCTATAACTTCGTATAGCATACATTATACGAAGTTATTCAGGTGGCACTTTTCGGGGAA
ATGTGCGCGGAACCCCTATTTGTTTATTTTTCTAAATACATTCAAATATGTATCCGCTCATGAGACAATA
ACCCTGATAAATGCTTCAATAATATTGAAAAAGGAAGAGTCCTGAGGCGGAAAGAACCAGCTGTGGAATG
TGTGTCAGTTAGGGTGTGGAAAGTCCCCAGGCTCCCCAGCAGGCAGAAGTATGCAAAGCATGCATCTCAA
TTAGTCAGCAACCAGGTGTGGAAAGTCCCCAGGCTCCCCAGCAGGCAGAAGTATGCAAAGCATGCATCTC
AATTAGTCAGCAACCATAGTCCCGCCCCTAACTCCGCCCATCCCGCCCCTAACTCCGCCCAGTTCCGCCC
ATTCTCCGCCCCATGGCTGACTAATTTTTTTTATTTATGCAGAGGCCGAGGCCGCCTCGGCCTCTGAGCT
ATTCCAGAAGTAGTGAGGAGGCTTTTTTGGAGGCCTAGGCTTTTGCAAAGATCGATCAAGAGACAGGATG
AGGATCGTTTCGCATGATTGAACAAGATGGATTGCACGCAGGTTCTCCGGCCGCTTGGGTGGAGAGGCTA
TTCGGCTATGACTGGGCACAACAGACAATCGGCTGCTCTGATGCCGCCGTGTTCCGGCTGTCAGCGCAGG
GGCGCCCGGTTCTTTTTGTCAAGACCGACCTGTCCGGTGCCCTGAATGAACTGCAAGACGAGGCAGCGCG
GCTATCGTGGCTGGCCACGACGGGCGTTCCTTGCGCAGCTGTGCTCGACGTTGTCACTGAAGCGGGAAGG
GACTGGCTGCTATTGGGCGAAGTGCCGGGGCAGGATCTCCTGTCATCTCACCTTGCTCCTGCCGAGAAAG
TATCCATCATGGCTGATGCAATGCGGCGGCTGCATACGCTTGATCCGGCTACCTGCCCATTCGACCACCA
AGCGAAACATCGCATCGAGCGAGCACGTACTCGGATGGAAGCCGGTCTTGTCGATCAGGATGATCTGGAC
GAAGAGCATCAGGGGCTCGCGCCAGCCGAACTGTTCGCCAGGCTCAAGGCGAGCATGCCCGACGGCGAGG
ATCTCGTCGTGACCCATGGCGATGCCTGCTTGCCGAATATCATGGTGGAAAATGGCCGCTTTTCTGGATT
CATCGACTGTGGCCGGCTGGGTGTGGCGGACCGCTATCAGGACATAGCGTTGGCTACCCGTGATATTGCT
GAAGAGCTTGGCGGCGAATGGGCTGACCGCTTCCTCGTGCTTTACGGTATCGCCGCTCCCGATTCGCAGC
GCATCGCCTTCTATCGCCTTCTTGACGAGTTCTTCTGAGCGGGACTCTGGGGTTCGAAATGACCGACCAA
GCGACGCCCAACCTGCCATCACGAGATTTCGATTCCACCGCCGCCTTCTATGAAAGGTTGGGCTTCGGAA
TCGTTTTCCGGGACGCCGGCTGGATGATCCTCCAGCGCGGGGATCTCATGCTGGAGTTCTTCGCCCACCC
TAGGGGGAGGCTAACTGAAACACGGAAGGAGACAATACCGGAAGGAACCCGCGCTATGACGGCAATAAAA
AGACAGAATAAAACGCACGGTGTTGGGTCGTTTGTTCATAAACGCGGGGTTCGGTCCCAGGGCTGGCACT
CTGTCGATACCCCACCGAGACCCCATTGGGGCCAATACGCCCGCGTTTCTTCCTTTTCCCCACCCCACCC
CCCAAGTTCGGGTGAAGGCCCAGGGCTCGCAGCCAACGTCGGGGCGGCAGGCCCTGCCATAGCCTCAGGT
TACTCAGGATCTATAACTTCGTATAGCATACATTATACGAAGTTATGGTTACAAGACAGGTTTAAGGAGA
CCAATAGAAACTGGGCATGTGGAGACAGAGAAGACTCTTGGGTTTCTGATAGGCACTGACTCTCTCTGCC
TATTGGTCTATTTTCCCACCCTTAGGGTACGTCCAGGAGCGCACCATCTTCTTCAAGGACGACGGCAACT
ACAAGACCCGCGCCGAGGTGAAGTTCGAGGGCGACACCCTGGTGAACCGCATCGAGCTGAAGGGCATCGA
CTTCAAGGAGGACGGCAACATCCTGGGGCACAAGCTGGAGTACAACTACAACAGCCACAACGTCTATATC
ATGGCCGACAAGCAGAAGAACGGCATCAAGGCGAACTTCAAGATCCGCCACAACATCGAGGACGGCGGCG
TGCAGCTCGCCGACCACTACCAGCAGAACACCCCCATCGGCGACGGCCCCGTGCTGCTGCCCGACAACCA
CTACCTGAGCACCCAGTCCGCCCTGAGCAAAGACCCCAACGAGAAGCGCGATCACATGGTCCTGCTGGAG
TTCGTGACCGCCGCCGGGATCACTCTCGGCATGGACGAGCTTTACAAGGATATCCCTGAATTCTAGATAA
CTGATCATAATCAGCCATACCACATTTGTAGAGGTTTTACTTGCTTTAAAAAACCTCCCACACCTCCCCC
TGAACCTGAAACATAAAATGAATGCAATTGTTGTTGTTAACTTGTTTATTGCAGCTTATAATGGTTACAA
ATAAAGCAATAGCATCACAAATTTCACAAATAAAGCATTTTTTTCACTGCATTCTAGTTGTGGTTTGTCC
AAACTCATCAATGTATCTTATTTAAATTGGGCGCGCCCAACTAGTTCTAGAGCGGCCGCCACCGCGGTGG
AGCTCCAGCTTTTGTTCCCTTTAGTGAGGGTTAATTTCGAGCTTGGCGTAATCATGGTCATAGCTGTTTC
CTGTGTGAAATTGTTATCCGCTCACAATTCCACACAACATACGAGCCGGAAGCATAAAGTGTAAAGCCTG
GGGTGCCTAATGAGTGAGCTAACTCACATTAATTGCGTTGCGCTCACTGCCCGCTTTCCAGTCGGGAAAC
CTGTCGTGCCAGCTGCATTAATGAATCGGCCAACGCGCGGGGAGAGGCGGTTTGCGTATTGGGCGCTCTT
CCGCTTCCTCGCTCACTGACTCGCTGCGCTCGGTCGTTCGGCTGCGGCGAGCGGTATCAGCTCACTCAAA
GGCGGTAATACGGTTATCCACAGAATCAGGGGATAACGCAGGAAAGAACATGTGAGCAAAAGGCCAGCAA
AAGGCCAGGAACCGTAAAAAGGCCGCGTTGCTGGCGTTTTTCCATAGGCTCCGCCCCCCTGACGAGCATC
ACAAAAATCGACGCTCAAGTCAGAGGTGGCGAAACCCGACAGGACTATAAAGATACCAGGCGTTTCCCCC
TGGAAGCTCCCTCGTGCGCTCTCCTGTTCCGACCCTGCCGCTTACCGGATACCTGTCCGCCTTTCTCCCT
TCGGGAAGCGTGGCGCTTTCTCATAGCTCACGCTGTAGGTATCTCAGTTCGGTGTAGGTCGTTCGCTCCA
AGCTGGGCTGTGTGCACGAACCCCCCGTTCAGCCCGACCGCTGCGCCTTATCCGGTAACTATCGTCTTGA
GTCCAACCCGGTAAGACACGACTTATCGCCACTGGCAGCAGCCACTGGTAACAGGATTAGCAGAGCGAGG
TATGTAGGCGGTGCTACAGAGTTCTTGAAGTGGTGGCCTAACTACGGCTACACTAGAAGGACAGTATTTG
GTATCTGCGCTCTGCTGAAGCCAGTTACCTTCGGAAAAAGAGTTGGTAGCTCTTGATCCGGCAAACAAAC
CACCGCTGGTAGCGGTGGTTTTTTTGTTTGCAAGCAGCAGATTACGCGCAGAAAAAAAGGATCTCAAGAA
GATCCTTTGATCTTTTCTACGGGGTCTGACGCTCAGTGGAACGAAAACTCACGTTAAGGGATTTTGGTCA
TGAGATTATCAAAAAGGATCTTCACCTAGATCCTTTTAAATTAAAAATGAAGTTTTAAATCAATCTAAAG
TATATATGAGTAAACTTGGTCTGACAGTTACCAATGCTTAATCAGTGAGGCACCTATCTCAGCGATCTGT
CTATTTCGTTCATCCATAGTTGCCTGACTCCCCGTCGTGTAGATAACTACGATACGGGAGGGCTTACCAT
CTGGCCCCAGTGCTGCAATGATACCGCGAGACCCACGCTCACCGGCTCCAGATTTATCAGCAATAAACCA
GCCAGCCGGAAGGGCCGAGCGCAGAAGTGGTCCTGCAACTTTATCCGCCTCCATCCAGTCTATTAATTGT
TGCCGGGAAGCTAGAGTAAGTAGTTCGCCAGTTAATAGTTTGCGCAACGTTGTTGCCATTGCTACAGGCA
TCGTGGTGTCACGCTCGTCGTTTGGTATGGCTTCATTCAGCTCCGGTTCCCAACGATCAAGGCGAGTTAC
ATGATCCCCCATGTTGTGCAAAAAAGCGGTTAGCTCCTTCGGTCCTCCGATCGTTGTCAGAAGTAAGTTG
GCCGCAGTGTTATCACTCATGGTTATGGCAGCACTGCATAATTCTCTTACTGTCATGCCATCCGTAAGAT
GCTTTTCTGTGACTGGTGAGTACTCAACCAAGTCATTCTGAGAATAGTGTATGCGGCGACCGAGTTGCTC
TTGCCCGGCGTCAATACGGGATAATACCGCGCCACATAGCAGAACTTTAAAAGTGCTCATCATTGGAAAA
CGTTCTTCGGGGCGAAAACTCTCAAGGATCTTACCGCTGTTGAGATCCAGTTCGATGTAACCCACTCGTG
CACCCAACTGATCTTCAGCATCTTTTACTTTCACCAGCGTTTCTGGGTGAGCAAAAACAGGAAGGCAAAA
TGCCGCAAAAAAGGGAATAAGGGCGACACGGAAATGTTGAATACTCATACTCTTCCTTTTTCAATATTAT
TGAAGCATTTATCAGGGTTATTGTCTCATGAGCGGATACATATTTGAATGTATTTAGAAAAATAAACAAA
TAGGGGTTCCGCGCACATTTCCCCGAAAAGTGC
