>Addgene plasmid #40021 | pCA-T-intron(Neo)-G(FLLFLNL) | addgene partial sequence | sequence record 54264 | SV40pA-R 5'-GAAATTTGTGATGCTATTGC-3'
TTAACAACAACAATTGCATTCATTTTATGTTTCAGGTTCAGGGGGAGGTGTGGGAGGTTTTTTAAAGCAA
GTAAAACCTCTACAAATGTGGTATGGCTGATTATGATCAGTTATCTAGAATTCAGGGATATCCTTGTAAA
GCTCGTCCATGCCGAGAGTGATCCCGGCGGCGGTCACGAACTCCAGCAGGACCATGTGATCGCGCTTCTC
GTTGGGGTCTTTGCTCAGGGCGGACTGGGTGCTCAGGTAGTGGTTGTCGGGCAGCAGCACGGGGCCGTCG
CCGATGGGGGTGTTCTGCTGGTAGTGGTCGGCGAGCTGCACGCCGCCGTCCTCGATGTTGTGGCGGATCT
TGAAGTTCGCCTTGATGCCGTTCTTCTGCTTGTCGGCCATGATATAGACGTTGTGGCTGTTGTAGTTGTA
CTCCAGCTTGTGCCCCAGGATGTTGCCGTCCTCCTTGAAGTCGATGCCCTTCAGCTCGATGCGGTTCACC
AGGGTGTCGCCCTCGAACTTCACCTCGGCGCGGGTCTTGTAGTTGCCGTCGTCCTTGAAGAAGATGGTGC
GCTCCTGGACGTACCCTAAGGGTGGGAAAATAGACCAATAGGCAGAGAGAGTCAGTGCCTATCAGAAACC
CAAGAGTCTTCTCTGTCTCCACATGCCCAGTTTCTATTGGTCTCCTTAAACCTGTCTTGTAACCATAACT
TCGTATAATGTATGCTATACGAAGTTATAGATCCTGAGTAACCTGAGGCTATGGCAGGGCCTGCCGCCCC
GACGTTGGCTGCGAG
