>Addgene plasmid #40021 | pCA-T-intron(Neo)-G(FLLFLNL) | addgene partial sequence | sequence record 54349 | pBABE3 5'-ACCCTAACTGACACACATTCC-3'
TATTATTGAAGCATTTATCAGGGTTATTGTCTCATGAGCGGATACATATTTGAATGTATTTAGAAAAATA
AACAAATAGGGGTTCCGCGCACATTTCCCCGAAAAGTGCCACCTGAATAACTTCGTATAATGTATGCTAT
ACGAAGTTATAGATCCGAAGTTCCTATACTTTCTAGAGAATAGGAACTTCGGAGATCCATAACTTCGTAT
AAAGTATCCTATACGAAGTTATATAACTTCGTATAATGTGTACTATACGAAGTTATGAAGTTCCTATACT
TTCTAGAGAATAGGAACTTCGGAGATCTTTGATACCAACCATGGTGGCGAACCCGGGCCCGCGGTATCAA
ATCAATTCTTTGCCAAAATGATGAGACAGCACAATAACCAGCACGTTGCCCAGGAGCTGTAGGAAAAAGA
AGAAGGCATGAACATGGTTAGCAGAGGCTCTAGAGCCGCCGGTCACACGCCAGAAGCCGAACCCCGCCCT
GCCCCGTCCCCCCCGAAGGCAGCCGTCCCCCCGCGGACAGCCCCGAGGCTGGAGAGGGAGAAGGGGACGG
CGGCGCGGCGACGCACGAAGGCCCTCCCCGCCCATTTCCTTCCTGCCGGCGCCGCACCGCTTCGCCCCGC
GCCCGCTAGAGGGGGTGCGGCGGCGCCTCCCAGATTTCGGCTCCGCACAGATTTGGGACAAAGGAAGTCC
CTGC
