>Addgene plasmid #40021 | pCA-T-intron(Neo)-G(FLLFLNL) | addgene partial sequence | sequence record 54352 | TK-pA-R 5'-ttgtctccttccgtgtttca-3'
CCCGCGCTGGAGGATCATCCAGCCGGCGTCCCGGAAAACGATTCCGAAGCCCAACCTTTCATAGAAGGCG
GCGGTGGAATCGAAATCTCGTGATGGCAGGTTGGGCGTCGCTTGGTCGGTCATTTCGAACCCCAGAGTCC
CGCTCAGAAGAACTCGTCAAGAAGGCGATAGAAGGCGATGCGCTGCGAATCGGGAGCGGCGATACCGTAA
AGCACGAGGAAGCGGTCAGCCCATTCGCCGCCAAGCTCTTCAGCAATATCACGGGTAGCCAACGCTATGT
CCTGATAGCGGTCCGCCACACCCAGCCGGCCACAGTCGATGAATCCAGAAAAGCGGCCATTTTCCACCAT
GATATTCGGCAAGCAGGCATCGCCATGGGTCACGACGAGATCCTCGCCGTCGGGCATGCTCGCCTTGAGC
CTGGCGAACAGTTCGGCTGGCGCGAGCCCCTGATGCTCTTCGTCCAGATCATCCTGATCGACAAGACCGG
CTTCCATCCGAGTACGTGCTCGCTCGATGCGATGTTTCGCTTGGTGGTCGAATGGGCAGGTAGCCGGATC
AAGCGTATGCAGCCGCCGCATTGCATCAGCCATGATGGATACTTTCTCGGCAGGAGCAAGGTGAGATGAC
AGGAGATCCTGCCCCGGCACTTCGCCCAATAGCAGCCAGTCCCTTCCCGCTTCAGTGACAACGTCGAGCA
CAGCTGCGCAAGGAACGCCCGTCGTGGCCAGCCACGATAGCCGCGCTGCCTCGTCTTGCAGTTCATTCAG
